Addgene plasmid #42011: pmyc-GFP-TNRC6A-(533-715)
Depositing lab: Kumiko Ui-Tei. Depositing organization: The University of Tokyo. Publication: Human TNRC6A is an Argonaute-navigator protein for microRNA-mediated gene silencing in the nucleus. Nishi K, Nishi A, Nagasawa T, Ui-Tei K. RNA. 2013 Jan;19(1):17-35. doi: 10.1261/rna.034769.112. Epub 2012 Nov 13. PubMed 23150874.
Backbone
  Vector backbone: pcDNA3.1
  Backbone size w/o insert (bp): 5338
  Total vector size (bp): 6661
  Vector type: Mammalian Expression
  Selectable markers: Neomycin (select with G418)
Growth in bacteria
  Bacterial resistance: Ampicillin, 100 μg/mL
  Growth temperature: 37°C
  Growth strain: DH5alpha
  Copy number: High Copy
Gene/Insert
  Gene/Insert name: TNRC6A (alt name: GW182)
  Species: H. sapiens (human)
  Mutation: contain aa533-715
  GenBank ID: AAK62026.1
  Entrez Gene: TNRC6A (a.k.a. CAGH26, FAME6, GW1, GW182, TNRC6)
  Promoter: CMV
  Tag / fusion protein: Myc (N terminal on insert); EGFP (N terminal on insert)
  Cloning method: Restriction Enzyme; 5′ cloning site NheI (not destroyed); 3′ cloning site XbaI (not destroyed)
  Sequencing primers: 5′ CGCAAATGGGCGGTAGGCGTG
Terms and licenses: Academic/Nonprofit Terms; Industry Terms: Not Available to Industry
How to cite: pmyc-GFP-TNRC6A-(533-715) was a gift from Kumiko Ui-Tei (Addgene plasmid # 42011 ; http://n2t.net/addgene:42011 ; RRID:Addgene_42011)
