[The description below was written by a language model from this plasmid's Addgene catalogue record and pLannotate feature annotations shown in this document.]
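Description:
pmyc-GFP-TNRC6A-(533-715) is a mammalian expression plasmid built on the pcDNA3.1 backbone that produces a fragment of human TNRC6A (also known as GW182) fused to fluorescent and epitope tags. It is maintained in E. coli through a high-copy ColE1/pUC-type origin and an ampicillin resistance gene (β-lactamase) driven by its own promoter. An f1 phage origin is also present. For selection in mammalian cells, an SV40 early promoter drives the neomycin phosphotransferase gene, terminated by an SV40 polyadenylation signal, allowing G418 selection of stable transfectants.

The expression cassette uses the human cytomegalovirus immediate early enhancer and promoter, followed by a T7 promoter that could support in vitro transcription. The open reading frame consists of an N-terminal Myc tag (listed in the catalogue entry but not separately annotated in the feature table), then EGFP, then the TNRC6A segment covering amino acids 533–715. Transcripts are terminated by the bovine growth hormone polyadenylation signal. The insert was placed between NheI and XbaI sites, both of which are retained. A few short annotations in the table (a truncated HIV-1 LTR fragment, and ble and lacI fragments) appear to be small sequence matches within the backbone rather than functional elements.

TNRC6A is an Argonaute-associated scaffold protein in miRNA- and siRNA-mediated silencing. The associated publication examines its role in guiding Argonaute for microRNA-mediated silencing in the nucleus. A GFP-tagged deletion fragment like this one is suited to imaging its subcellular localisation and to detecting or pulling it down via the Myc or GFP tags. The record does not state what function is assigned to residues 533–715.
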