Features (pLannotate 1.2.2; 21 found; start..end, strand, type, name):
     28..80      -  misc_feature   bom (fragment): basis of mobility region from pBR322
    235..614     +  enhancer       CMV enhancer: human cytomegalovirus immediate early enhancer
    615..818     +  promoter       CMV promoter: human cytomegalovirus (CMV) immediate early promoter
    814..847     +  LTR            5' LTR (truncated) (fragment): truncated 5' long terminal repeat (LTR) from HIV-1
    863..881     +  promoter       T7 promoter: promoter for bacteriophage T7 RNA polymerase
    949..1665    +  CDS            EGFP: EGFP is a basic (constitutively fluorescent) green fluorescent protein published in 1996, derived from Aequorea victoria. It is reported to be a rapidly-maturing weak dimer with moderate acid sensitivity.
   1672..2220    +  CDS            TNRC6A (fragment): TNR6A_HUMAN - Also known as CAGH26, KIAA1460, TNRC6. Experimental evidence at protein level: Swiss-Prot protein existence level 1. Plays a role in RNA-mediated gene silencing by both micro- RNAs (miRNAs) and short interfering RNAs (siRNAs). Required for miRNA- dependent repression of translation and for siRNA-dependent endonucleolytic cleavage of complementary mRNAs by argonaute family proteins. As a scaffolding protein, associates with argonaute proteins bound to partially complementary mRNAs, and can simultaneously recruit CCR4-NOT and PAN deadenylase complexes. From Homo sapiens (Human).
   2261..2485    +  polyA_signal   bGH poly(A) signal: bovine growth hormone polyadenylation signal
   2489..2510    +  promoter       SV40 promoter (fragment): SV40 enhancer and early promoter
   2531..2959    +  rep_origin     f1 ori (sequence partly withheld): f1 bacteriophage origin of replication; arrow indicates direction of (+) strand synthesis
   2973..3302    +  promoter       SV40 promoter: SV40 enhancer and early promoter
   3369..4160    +  CDS            neo: KKA2_KLEPN - Also known as kan, nptII. Experimental evidence at protein level: Swiss-Prot protein existence level 1. Resistance to kanamycin, neomycin, paromomycin, ribostamycin, butirosin and gentamicin B. From Klebsiella pneumoniae.
   4184..4342    +  CDS            ble (fragment): BLE_KLEPN - Experimental evidence at protein level: Swiss-Prot protein existence level 1. Binding protein with a strong affinity to the bleomycin family of antibiotics. Binds to CL990; an antimitotic-antibiotic compound. From Klebsiella pneumoniae.
   4337..4458    +  polyA_signal   SV40 poly(A) signal: SV40 polyadenylation signal
   4531..4547    -  protein_bind   lac operator: The lac repressor binds to the lac operator to inhibit transcription in E. coli. This inhibition can be relieved by adding lactose or isopropyl-β-D-thiogalactopyranoside (IPTG). lac repressor encoded by lacI
   4555..4585    -  promoter       lac promoter: promoter for the E. coli lac operon
   4600..4621    -  protein_bind   CAP binding site: CAP binding activates transcription in the presence of cAMP. E. coli catabolite activator protein
   4634..4726    -  CDS            lacI (fragment): lac repressor; lacI; The lac repressor binds to the lac operator to inhibit transcription in E. coli. This inhibition can be relieved by adding lactose or isopropyl-β-D-thiogalactopyranoside (IPTG).
   4909..5494    -  rep_origin     ori: high-copy-number ColE1/pMB1/pBR322/pUC origin of replication
   5665..6525    -  CDS            AmpR: β-lactamase; bla; confers resistance to ampicillin, carbenicillin, and related antibiotics
   6526..6630    -  promoter       AmpR promoter: bla
>Addgene plasmid #42011 | pmyc-GFP-TNRC6A-(533-715) | depositor full sequence | sequence record 56752 | pmyc-GFP-TNRC6A-(533-715) sequence 6661 bps
GACGGATCGGGAGATCTCCCGATCCCCTATGGTGCACTCTCAGTACAATCTGCTCTGATGCCGCATAGTT
AAGCCAGTATCTGCTCCCTGCTTGTGTGTTGGAGGTCGCTGAGTAGTGCGCGAGCAAAATTTAAGCTACA
ACAAGGCAAGGCTTGACCGACAATTGCATGAAGAATCTGCTTAGGGTTAGGCGTTTTGCGCTGCTTCGCG
ATGTACGGGCCAGATATACGCGTTGACATTGATTATTGACTAGTTATTAATAGTAATCAATTACGGGGTC
ATTAGTTCATAGCCCATATATGGAGTTCCGCGTTACATAACTTACGGTAAATGGCCCGCCTGGCTGACCG
CCCAACGACCCCCGCCCATTGACGTCAATAATGACGTATGTTCCCATAGTAACGCCAATAGGGACTTTCC
ATTGACGTCAATGGGTGGAGTATTTACGGTAAACTGCCCACTTGGCAGTACATCAAGTGTATCATATGCC
AAGTACGCCCCCTATTGACGTCAATGACGGTAAATGGCCCGCCTGGCATTATGCCCAGTACATGACCTTA
TGGGACTTTCCTACTTGGCAGTACATCTACGTATTAGTCATCGCTATTACCATGGTGATGCGGTTTTGGC
AGTACATCAATGGGCGTGGATAGCGGTTTGACTCACGGGGATTTCCAAGTCTCCACCCCATTGACGTCAA
TGGGAGTTTGTTTTGGCACCAAAATCAACGGGACTTTCCAAAATGTCGTAACAACTCCGCCCCATTGACG
CAAATGGGCGGTAGGCGTGTACGGTGGGAGGTCTATATAAGCAGAGCTCTCTGGCTAACTAGAGAACCCA
CTGCTTACTGGCTTATCGAAATTAATACGACTCACTATAGGGAGACCCAAGCTGGCTAGCCCACCAATGG
AACAAAAACTCATCTCAGAAGAGGATCTGTCCGGCGGCATGGTGAGCAAGGGCGAGGAGCTGTTCACCGG
GGTGGTGCCCATCCTGGTCGAGCTGGACGGCGACGTAAACGGCCACAAGTTCAGCGTGTCCGGCGAGGGC
GAGGGCGATGCCACCTACGGCAAGCTGACCCTGAAGTTCATCTGCACCACCGGCAAGCTGCCCGTGCCCT
GGCCCACCCTCGTGACCACCCTGACCTACGGCGTGCAGTGCTTCAGCCGCTACCCCGACCACATGAAGCA
GCACGACTTCTTCAAGTCCGCCATGCCCGAAGGCTACGTCCAGGAGCGCACCATCTTCTTCAAGGACGAC
GGCAACTACAAGACCCGCGCCGAGGTGAAGTTCGAGGGCGACACCCTGGTGAACCGCATCGAGCTGAAGG
GCATCGACTTCAAGGAGGACGGCAACATCCTGGGGCACAAGCTGGAGTACAACTACAACAGCCACAACGT
CTATATCATGGCCGACAAGCAGAAGAACGGCATCAAGGTGAACTTCAAGATCCGCCACAACATCGAGGAC
GGCAGCGTGCAGCTCGCCGACCACTACCAGCAGAACACCCCCATCGGCGACGGCCCCGTGCTGCTGCCCG
ACAACCACTACCTGAGCACCCAGTCCGCCCTGAGCAAAGACCCCAACGAGAAGCGCGATCACATGGTCCT
GCTGGAGTTCGTGACCGCCGCCGGGATCACTCTCGGCATGGACGAGCTGTACAAGAAGCTTCCCAAACCT
GCTCTGAGGTGGGGAGATTCCAAAGGCTCAAACTGCCAGGGGGGGTGGGAAGATGATTCTGCTGCTACAG
GAATGGTCAAGAGCAATCAGTGGGGGAATTGCAAAGAGGAGAAGGCTGCATGGAATGACTCGCAAAAGAA
TAAACAGGGATGGGGTGATGGACAAAAATCAAGCCAAGGGTGGTCTGTTTCTGCCAGTGATAACTGGGGA
GAAACTTCAAGGAATAACCATTGGGGTGAGGCCAATAAGAAATCCAGCTCAGGAGGTAGTGACAGTGACA
GGTCCGTTTCCGGTTGGAACGAACTTGGTAAAACTAGTTCTTTCACTTGGGGAAACAACATAAATCCAAA
TAATTCATCAGGATGGGATGAATCTTCTAAACCTACTCCTTCCCAGGGATGGGGAGACCCTCCAAAGTCT
AATCAGTCTCTAGGTTGGGGAGATTCGTCAAAGCCAGTCAGCTCTCCAGACTGGAACAAGCAACAAGACA
TTGTTGGATCTTGGGGAATCCCACCAGCTACAGGCAAACCTCCTGGTACATGATCTAGAGGGCCCGTTTA
AACCCGCTGATCAGCCTCGACTGTGCCTTCTAGTTGCCAGCCATCTGTTGTTTGCCCCTCCCCCGTGCCT
TCCTTGACCCTGGAAGGTGCCACTCCCACTGTCCTTTCCTAATAAAATGAGGAAATTGCATCGCATTGTC
TGAGTAGGTGTCATTCTATTCTGGGGGGTGGGGTGGGGCAGGACAGCAAGGGGGAGGATTGGGAAGACAA
TAGCAGGCATGCTGGGGATGCGGTGGGCTCTATGGCTTCTGAGGCGGAAAGAACCAGCTGGGGCTCTAGG
GGGTATCCCC
[124 nt withheld, positions 2531-2654]
C
[91 nt withheld, positions 2656-2746]
A
[49 nt withheld, positions 2748-2796]
CCTTTGACGTTGGAGTCCACGTTCTTT
[37 nt withheld, positions 2824-2860]
ACCCTATCTCGGTCTATTCTTTTGATTTATAAGGGATTTTGCCGATTTCGGCCTATTGGTTAAAAAATGA
GCTGATTTAACAAAAATTTAACGCGAATTAATTCTGTGGAATGTGTGTCAGTTAGGGTGTGGAAAGTCCC
CAGGCTCCCCAGCAGGCAGAAGTATGCAAAGCATGCATCTCAATTAGTCAGCAACCAGGTGTGGAAAGTC
CCCAGGCTCCCCAGCAGGCAGAAGTATGCAAAGCATGCATCTCAATTAGTCAGCAACCATAGTCCCGCCC
CTAACTCCGCCCATCCCGCCCCTAACTCCGCCCAGTTCCGCCCATTCTCCGCCCCATGGCTGACTAATTT
TTTTTATTTATGCAGAGGCCGAGGCCGCCTCTGCCTCTGAGCTATTCCAGAAGTAGTGAGGAGGCTTTTT
TGGAGGCCTAGGCTTTTGCAAAAAGCTCCCGGGAGCTTGTATATCCATTTTCGGATCTGATCAAGAGACA
GGATGAGGATCGTTTCGCATGATTGAACAAGATGGATTGCACGCAGGTTCTCCGGCCGCTTGGGTGGAGA
GGCTATTCGGCTATGACTGGGCACAACAGACAATCGGCTGCTCTGATGCCGCCGTGTTCCGGCTGTCAGC
GCAGGGGCGCCCGGTTCTTTTTGTCAAGACCGACCTGTCCGGTGCCCTGAATGAACTGCAGGACGAGGCA
GCGCGGCTATCGTGGCTGGCCACGACGGGCGTTCCTTGCGCAGCTGTGCTCGACGTTGTCACTGAAGCGG
GAAGGGACTGGCTGCTATTGGGCGAAGTGCCGGGGCAGGATCTCCTGTCATCTCACCTTGCTCCTGCCGA
GAAAGTATCCATCATGGCTGATGCAATGCGGCGGCTGCATACGCTTGATCCGGCTACCTGCCCATTCGAC
CACCAAGCGAAACATCGCATCGAGCGAGCACGTACTCGGATGGAAGCCGGTCTTGTCGATCAGGATGATC
TGGACGAAGAGCATCAGGGGCTCGCGCCAGCCGAACTGTTCGCCAGGCTCAAGGCGCGCATGCCCGACGG
CGAGGATCTCGTCGTGACCCATGGCGATGCCTGCTTGCCGAATATCATGGTGGAAAATGGCCGCTTTTCT
GGATTCATCGACTGTGGCCGGCTGGGTGTGGCGGACCGCTATCAGGACATAGCGTTGGCTACCCGTGATA
TTGCTGAAGAGCTTGGCGGCGAATGGGCTGACCGCTTCCTCGTGCTTTACGGTATCGCCGCTCCCGATTC
GCAGCGCATCGCCTTCTATCGCCTTCTTGACGAGTTCTTCTGAGCGGGACTCTGGGGTTCGAAATGACCG
ACCAAGCGACGCCCAACCTGCCATCACGAGATTTCGATTCCACCGCCGCCTTCTATGAAAGGTTGGGCTT
CGGAATCGTTTTCCGGGACGCCGGCTGGATGATCCTCCAGCGCGGGGATCTCATGCTGGAGTTCTTCGCC
CACCCCAACTTGTTTATTGCAGCTTATAATGGTTACAAATAAAGCAATAGCATCACAAATTTCACAAATA
AAGCATTTTTTTCACTGCATTCTAGTTGTGGTTTGTCCAAACTCATCAATGTATCTTATCATGTCTGTAT
ACCGTCGACCTCTAGCTAGAGCTTGGCGTAATCATGGTCATAGCTGTTTCCTGTGTGAAATTGTTATCCG
CTCACAATTCCACACAACATACGAGCCGGAAGCATAAAGTGTAAAGCCTGGGGTGCCTAATGAGTGAGCT
AACTCACATTAATTGCGTTGCGCTCACTGCCCGCTTTCCAGTCGGGAAACCTGTCGTGCCAGCTGCATTA
ATGAATCGGCCAACGCGCGGGGAGAGGCGGTTTGCGTATTGGGCGCTCTTCCGCTTCCTCGCTCACTGAC
TCGCTGCGCTCGGTCGTTCGGCTGCGGCGAGCGGTATCAGCTCACTCAAAGGCGGTAATACGGTTATCCA
CAGAATCAGGGGATAACGCAGGAAAGAACATGTGAGCAAAAGGCCAGCAAAAGGCCAGGAACCGTAAAAA
GGCCGCGTTGCTGGCGTTTTTCCATAGGCTCCGCCCCCCTGACGAGCATCACAAAAATCGACGCTCAAGT
CAGAGGTGGCGAAACCCGACAGGACTATAAAGATACCAGGCGTTTCCCCCTGGAAGCTCCCTCGTGCGCT
CTCCTGTTCCGACCCTGCCGCTTACCGGATACCTGTCCGCCTTTCTCCCTTCGGGAAGCGTGGCGCTTTC
TCATAGCTCACGCTGTAGGTATCTCAGTTCGGTGTAGGTCGTTCGCTCCAAGCTGGGCTGTGTGCACGAA
CCCCCCGTTCAGCCCGACCGCTGCGCCTTATCCGGTAACTATCGTCTTGAGTCCAACCCGGTAAGACACG
ACTTATCGCCACTGGCAGCAGCCACTGGTAACAGGATTAGCAGAGCGAGGTATGTAGGCGGTGCTACAGA
GTTCTTGAAGTGGTGGCCTAACTACGGCTACACTAGAAGAACAGTATTTGGTATCTGCGCTCTGCTGAAG
CCAGTTACCTTCGGAAAAAGAGTTGGTAGCTCTTGATCCGGCAAACAAACCACCGCTGGTAGCGGTTTTT
TTGTTTGCAAGCAGCAGATTACGCGCAGAAAAAAAGGATCTCAAGAAGATCCTTTGATCTTTTCTACGGG
GTCTGACGCTCAGTGGAACGAAAACTCACGTTAAGGGATTTTGGTCATGAGATTATCAAAAAGGATCTTC
ACCTAGATCCTTTTAAATTAAAAATGAAGTTTTAAATCAATCTAAAGTATATATGAGTAAACTTGGTCTG
ACAGTTACCAATGCTTAATCAGTGAGGCACCTATCTCAGCGATCTGTCTATTTCGTTCATCCATAGTTGC
CTGACTCCCCGTCGTGTAGATAACTACGATACGGGAGGGCTTACCATCTGGCCCCAGTGCTGCAATGATA
CCGCGAGACCCACGCTCACCGGCTCCAGATTTATCAGCAATAAACCAGCCAGCCGGAAGGGCCGAGCGCA
GAAGTGGTCCTGCAACTTTATCCGCCTCCATCCAGTCTATTAATTGTTGCCGGGAAGCTAGAGTAAGTAG
TTCGCCAGTTAATAGTTTGCGCAACGTTGTTGCCATTGCTACAGGCATCGTGGTGTCACGCTCGTCGTTT
GGTATGGCTTCATTCAGCTCCGGTTCCCAACGATCAAGGCGAGTTACATGATCCCCCATGTTGTGCAAAA
AAGCGGTTAGCTCCTTCGGTCCTCCGATCGTTGTCAGAAGTAAGTTGGCCGCAGTGTTATCACTCATGGT
TATGGCAGCACTGCATAATTCTCTTACTGTCATGCCATCCGTAAGATGCTTTTCTGTGACTGGTGAGTAC
TCAACCAAGTCATTCTGAGAATAGTGTATGCGGCGACCGAGTTGCTCTTGCCCGGCGTCAATACGGGATA
ATACCGCGCCACATAGCAGAACTTTAAAAGTGCTCATCATTGGAAAACGTTCTTCGGGGCGAAAACTCTC
AAGGATCTTACCGCTGTTGAGATCCAGTTCGATGTAACCCACTCGTGCACCCAACTGATCTTCAGCATCT
TTTACTTTCACCAGCGTTTCTGGGTGAGCAAAAACAGGAAGGCAAAATGCCGCAAAAAAGGGAATAAGGG
CGACACGGAAATGTTGAATACTCATACTCTTCCTTTTTCAATATTATTGAAGCATTTATCAGGGTTATTG
TCTCATGAGCGGATACATATTTGAATGTATTTAGAAAAATAAACAAATAGGGGTTCCGCGCACATTTCCC
CGAAAAGTGCCACCTGACGTC
