>Addgene plasmid #42011 | pmyc-GFP-TNRC6A-(533-715) | addgene partial sequence | sequence record 59574 | EGFP_C
CTCGGCATGGACGAGCTGTACAAGTCCGGCGGCAAGCTTCCCAAACCTGCTCTGAGGTGGGGAGATTCCA
AAGGCTCAAACTGCCAGGGGGGGTGGGAAGATGATTCTGCTGCTACAGGAATGGTCAAGAGCAATCAGTG
GGGGAATTGCAAAGAGGAGAAGGCTGCATGGAATGACTCGCAAAAGAATAAACAGGGATGGGGTGATGGA
CAAAAATCAAGCCAAGGGTGGTCTGTTTCTGCCAGTGATAACTGGGGAGAAACTTCAAGGAATAACCATT
GGGGTGAGGCCAATAAGAAATCCAGCTCAGGAGGTAGTGACAGTGACAGGTCCGTTTCCGGTTGGAACGA
ACTTGGTAAAACTAGTTCTTTCACTTGGGGAAACAACATAAATCCAAATAATTCATCAGGATGGGATGAA
TCTTCTAAACCTACTCCTTCCCAGGGATGGGGAGACCCTCCAAAGTCTAATCAGTCTCTAGGTTGGGGAG
ATTCGTCAAAGCCAGTCAGCTCTCCAGACTGGAACAAGCAACAAGACATTGTTGGATCTTGGGGAATCCC
ACCAGCTACAGGCAAACCTCCTGGTACATGATCTAGAGGGCCCGTTTAAACCCGCTGATCAGCCTCGACT
GTGCCTTCTAGTTGCCAGCCATCTGTTGTTTGCCCCTCCCCCGTGCCTTCCTTGACCCTGGAAGGTGCCA
CTCCCACTGTCCTTTCCTAATAAAATGAGGAAATTGCATCGCATTGTCTGAGTAGGTGTCATTCTATTCT
GGGGGGTGGGGTGGGGCAGGACAGCAAGGGGGAGGATTGGGAAGACAATAGCAGGCATGCTGGGGATGCG
GTGGGCTCTATGGCTTCTGAGGCGGAAAGAACCAGCTGGGGCTCTAGGGGGTATCCCC
[75 nt withheld, positions 899-973]
