>Addgene plasmid #42011 | pmyc-GFP-TNRC6A-(533-715) | addgene partial sequence | sequence record 59902 | CMV-F 5'-CGCAAATGGGCGGTAGGCGTG-3'
AGCAGAGCTCTCTGGCTAACTAGAGAACCCACTGCTTACTGGCTTATCGAAATTAATACGACTCACTATA
GGGAGACCCAAGCTGGCTAGCCCACCATGGAACAAAAACTCATCTCAGAAGAGGATCTGTCCGGCGGCAT
GGTGAGCAAGGGCGAGGAGCTGTTCACCGGGGTGGTGCCCATCCTGGTCGAGCTGGACGGCGACGTAAAC
GGCCACAAGTTCAGCGTGTCCGGCGAGGGCGAGGGCGATGCCACCTACGGCAAGCTGACCCTGAAGTTCA
TCTGCACCACCGGCAAGCTGCCCGTGCCCTGGCCCACCCTCGTGACCACCCTGACCTACGGCGTGCAGTG
CTTCAGCCGCTACCCCGACCACATGAAGCAGCACGACTTCTTCAAGTCCGCCATGCCCGAAGGCTACGTC
CAGGAGCGCACCATCTTCTTCAAGGACGACGGCAACTACAAGACCCGCGCCGAGGTGAAGTTCGAGGGCG
ACACCCTGGTGAACCGCATCGAGCTGAAGGGCATCGACTTCAAGGAGGACGGCAACATCCTGGGGCACAA
GCTGGAGTACAACTACAACAGCCACAACGTCTATATCATGGCCGACAAGCAGAAGAACGGCATCAAGGTG
AACTTCAAGATCCGCCACAACATCGAGGACGGCAGCGTGCAGCTCGCCGACCACTACCAGCAGAACACCC
CCATCGGCGACGGCCCCGTGCTGCTGCCCGACAACCACTACCTGAGCACCCAGTCCGCCCTGAGCAAAGA
CCCCAACGAGAAGCGCGATCACATGGTCCTGCTGGAGTTCGTGACCGCCGCCGGGATCACTCTCGGCATG
GACGAGCTGTACAAGTCCGGCGGCAAGCTTCCCAAACCTGCTCTGAGGTGGGGAGATTCCAAAGGCTCAA
ACTGCCAGGGGGGGTGGGAAGAT
